Addgene plasmid #149088: pGBW-m4046385
Purpose: Yeast Expression plasmid for SARS-CoV-2 nsp2
Depositing lab: Ginkgo Bioworks & Benjie Chen. Depositing organization: Ginkgo Bioworks.
Backbone
  Vector backbone: AmpR; 2u URA3
  Backbone size w/o insert (bp): 4078
  Vector type: Yeast Expression
  Selectable markers: URA3
Growth in bacteria
  Bacterial resistance: Ampicillin, 100 μg/mL
  Growth temperature: 37°C
  Growth strain: DH5alpha
  Copy number: High Copy
Gene/Insert
  Gene/Insert name: SARS-CoV-2 nsp2
  Species: S. cerevisiae (budding yeast); Severe acute respiratory syndrome coronavirus 2
  Insert size (bp): 1907
  Mutation: wt
  Entrez Gene: ORF1ab (a.k.a. GU280_gp01)
  Promoter: pGAL1
  Tag / fusion protein: Cleavable thrombin;MBP (C terminal on backbone)
  Cloning method: Unknown
Resource information
  A portion of this plasmid was derived from a plasmid made by: GinkgoBioworks
Depositor comments: NCBI Reference Sequence: YP_009725298.1. Created by gene synthesis with Not1 site. NGS used for QC was performed by Ginkgo and may not fully cover the entire plasmid.
How to cite: pGBW-m4046385 was a gift from Ginkgo Bioworks & Benjie Chen (Addgene plasmid # 149088 ; http://n2t.net/addgene:149088 ; RRID:Addgene_149088)
