[The description below was written by a language model from this plasmid's Addgene catalogue record and the feature table of its GenBank file.]
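Description:
pGBW-m4046385 is a 7.8 kb yeast episomal expression plasmid, built as an E. coli/S. cerevisiae shuttle vector, for producing the SARS-CoV-2 non-structural protein nsp2. In bacteria it replicates from a ColE1/pUC-type origin and is selected with ampicillin through a beta-lactamase gene that the annotation places downstream of a cat promoter. A rop coding sequence is also annotated beside AmpR, although the catalogue lists the plasmid as high copy. Short phage T3 and T7 early terminators and a tonB terminator flank the bacterial modules, presumably to insulate them from read-through transcription. In yeast, the 2µ origin supports multicopy episomal maintenance. URA3 allows selection in uracil auxotrophs and can be counterselected with 5-FOA.

The expression cassette is driven by the GAL1 promoter, whose Gal4-binding upstream activating sequence makes transcription galactose-inducible. The insert is wild-type nsp2, a mature product of the viral ORF1ab polyprotein, and was made by gene synthesis. The species field lists both budding yeast and SARS-CoV-2, which may reflect codon adaptation, though the record does not say so. The nsp2 and MBP coding regions are not themselves annotated in the feature table. A thrombin recognition site lies about 1.9 kb downstream of the promoter, which fits the catalogue description of nsp2 followed by a thrombin-cleavable C-terminal maltose-binding protein tag. A CYC1 terminator primer site further downstream suggests that a CYC1 terminator closes the cassette. The MBP fusion allows affinity purification and may aid solubility, and thrombin cleavage can release the viral protein from the tag. The plasmid belongs to a set of tagged SARS-CoV-2 constructs for protein expression and purification in yeast. The depositor notes that sequencing QC may not cover the entire plasmid.
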