LOCUS       Exported 7794 bp ds-DNA circular SYN 13-MAY-2021
DEFINITION  Yeast Expression plasmid for SARS-CoV-2 nsp2.
ACCESSION   .
VERSION     .
KEYWORDS    pGBW-m4046385
SOURCE      synthetic DNA construct
  ORGANISM  synthetic DNA construct
REFERENCE   1 (bases 1 to 7794)
  TITLE     SARS-CoV-2 protein Yeast expression constructs, tagged, for protein
            expression and/or purification
REFERENCE   2 (bases 1 to 7794)
  AUTHORS   .
  TITLE     Direct Submission
  JOURNAL   Exported May 13, 2021 from SnapGene Server 1.1.58
            http://www.snapgene.com
FEATURES             Location/Qualifiers
     source          1..7794
                     /organism="synthetic DNA construct"
                     /mol_type="other DNA"
     promoter        25..466
                     /gene="S. cerevisiae GAL1"
                     /label=GAL1 promoter
                     /note="inducible promoter, regulated by Gal4"
     protein_bind    25..142
                     /label=UAS
                     /bound_moiety="Gal4"
                     /note="upstream activating sequence mediating
                     Gal4-dependent induction"
     primer_bind     437..460
                     /label=GAL1
                     /note="S. cerevisiae GAL1 promoter, forward primer"
     CDS             2389..2406
                     /codon_start=1
                     /product="thrombin recognition and cleavage site"
                     /label=thrombin site
                     /translation="LVPRGS"
     primer_bind     complement(3549..3567)
                     /label=CYC1
                     /note="CYC1 transcription termination signal, reverse
                     primer"
     CDS             3918..4721
                     /codon_start=1
                     /gene="S. cerevisiae URA3"
                     /product="orotidine-5'-phosphate decarboxylase, required
                     for uracil biosynthesis"
                     /label=URA3
                     /note="yeast auxotrophic marker, counterselectable with
                     5-fluoroorotic acid (5-FOA)"
                     /translation="MSKATYKERAATHPSPVAAKLFNIMHEKQTNLCASLDVRTTKELL
                     ELVEALGPKICLLKTHVDILTDFSMEGTVKPLKALSAKYNFLLFEDRKFADIGNTVKLQ
                     YSAGVYRIAEWADITNAHGVVGPGIVSGLKQAAEEVTKEPRGLLMLAELSCKGSLSTGE
                     YTKGTVDIAKSDKDFVIGFIAQRDMGGRDEGYDWLIMTPGVGLDDKGDALGQQYRTVDD
                     VVSTGSDIIIVGRGLFAKGRDAKVEGERYRKAGWEAYLRRCGQQN"
     rep_origin      4804..5786
                     /label=2u ori
                     /note="yeast 2u plasmid origin of replication"
     terminator      5864..5893
                     /label=T3Te terminator
                     /note="phage T3 early transcription terminator"
     rep_origin      5915..6502
                     /direction=RIGHT
                     /label=ori
                     /note="high-copy-number ColE1/pMB1/pBR322/pUC origin of
                     replication"
     terminator      6514..6541
                     /label=T7Te terminator
                     /note="phage T7 early transcription terminator"
     CDS             complement(6565..6756)
                     /codon_start=1
                     /gene="rop"
                     /product="Rop protein, which maintains plasmids at low copy
                     number"
                     /label=rop
                     /translation="MTKQEKTALNMARFIRSQTLTLLEKLNELDADEQADICESLHDHA
                     DELYRSCLARFGDDGENL"
     CDS             complement(6757..7617)
                     /codon_start=1
                     /gene="bla"
                     /product="beta-lactamase"
                     /label=AmpR
                     /note="confers resistance to ampicillin, carbenicillin, and
                     related antibiotics"
                     /translation="MSIQHFRVALIPFFAAFCLPVFAHPETLVKVKDAEDQLGARVGYI
                     ELDLNSGKILESLRPEERFPMMSTFKVLLCGAVLSRIDAGQEQLGRRIHYSQNDLVEYS
                     PVTEKHLTDGMTVRELCSAAITMSDNTAANLLLATIGGPKELTAFLHNMGDHVTRLDRW
                     EPELNEAIPNDERDTTMPVAMATTLRKLLTGELLTLASRQQLIDWMEADKVAGSLLRSA
                     LPAGWFIADKSGAGERGSRGIIAALGPDGKPSRIVVIYTTGSQATMDERNRQIAEIGAS
                     LIKHW"
     primer_bind     7380..7399
                     /label=Amp-R
                     /note="Ampicillin resistance gene, reverse primer"
     promoter        complement(7618..7720)
                     /label=cat promoter
                     /note="promoter of the E. coli cat gene encoding
                     chloramphenicol acetyltransferase"
     terminator      7721..7752
                     /label=tonB terminator
                     /note="bidirectional E. coli tonB-P14 transcription
                     terminator"
ORIGIN
        1 gcggccgctt gctatattga agtacggatt agaagccgcc gagcgggcga cagccctccg
       61 acggaagact ctcctccgtg cgtcctcgtc ttcaccggtc gcgttcctga aacgcagatg
      121 tgcctcgcgc cgcactgctc cgaacaataa agattctaca atactagctt ttatggttat
      181 gaagaggaaa aattggcagt aacctggccc cacaaacctt caaattaacg aatcaaatta
      241 acaaccatag gatgataatg cgattagttt tttagcctta tttctggggt aattaatcag
      301 cgaagcgatg atttttgatc tattaacaga tatataaatg gaaaagctgc ataaccactt
      361 taactaatac tttcaacatt ttcagtttgt attacttctt attcaaatgt cataaaagta
      421 tcaacaaaaa attgttaata tacctctata ctttaacgtc aaggagaaaa aactataatg
      481 tacactcgct atgtcgataa caacttctgt ggccctgatg gctaccctct tgagtgcatt
      541 aaagaccttc tagcacgtgc tggtaaagct tcatgcactt tgtccgaaca actggacttt
      601 attgacacta agaggggtgt atactgctgc cgtgaacatg agcatgaaat tgcttggtac
      661 acggaacgtt ctgaaaagag ctatgaattg cagacacctt ttgaaattaa attggcaaag
      721 aaatttgaca ccttcaatgg ggaatgtcca aattttgtat ttcccttaaa ttccataatc
      781 aagactattc aaccaagggt tgaaaagaaa aagcttgatg gctttatggg tagaattcga
      841 tctgtctatc cagttgcgtc accaaatgaa tgcaaccaaa tgtgcctttc aactctcatg
      901 aagtgtgatc attgtggtga aacttcatgg cagacgggcg attttgttaa agccacttgc
      961 gaattttgtg gcactgagaa tttgactaaa gaaggtgcca ctacttgtgg ttacttaccc
     1021 caaaatgctg ttgttaaaat ttattgtcca gcatgtcaca attcagaagt aggacctgag
     1081 catagtcttg ccgaatacca taatgaatct ggcttgaaaa ccattcttcg taagggtggt
     1141 cgcactattg cctttggagg ctgtgtgttc tcttatgttg gttgccataa caagtgtgcc
     1201 tattgggttc cacgtgctag cgctaacata ggttgtaacc atacaggtgt tgttggagaa
     1261 ggttccgaag gtcttaatga caaccttctt gaaatactcc aaaaagagaa agtcaacatc
     1321 aatattgttg gtgactttaa acttaatgaa gagatcgcca ttattttggc atctttttct
     1381 gcttccacaa gtgcttttgt ggaaactgtg aaaggtttgg attataaagc attcaaacaa
     1441 attgttgaat cctgtggtaa ttttaaagtt acaaaaggaa aagctaaaaa aggtgcctgg
     1501 aatattggtg aacagaaatc aatactgagt cctctttatg catttgcatc agaggctgct
     1561 cgtgttgtac gatcaatttt ctcccgcact cttgaaactg ctcaaaattc tgtgcgtgtt
     1621 ttacagaagg ccgctataac aatactagat ggaatttcac agtattcact gagactcatt
     1681 gatgctatga tgttcacatc tgatttggct actaacaatc tagttgtaat ggcctacatt
     1741 acaggtggtg ttgttcagtt gacttcgcag tggctaacta acatctttgg cactgtttat
     1801 gaaaaactca aacccgtcct tgattggctt gaagagaagt ttaaggaagg tgtagagttt
     1861 cttagagacg gttgggaaat tgttaaattt atctcaacct gtgcttgtga aattgtcggt
     1921 ggacaaattg tcacctgtgc aaaggaaatt aaggagagtg ttcagacatt ctttaagctt
     1981 gtaaataaat ttttggcttt gtgtgctgac tctatcatta ttggtggagc taaacttaaa
     2041 gccttgaatt taggtgaaac atttgtcacg cactcaaagg gattgtacag aaagtgtgtt
     2101 aaatccagag aagaaactgg cctactcatg cctctaaaag ccccaaaaga aattatcttc
     2161 ttagagggag aaacacttcc cacagaagtg ttaacagagg aagttgtctt gaaaactggt
     2221 gatttacaac cattagaaca acctactagt gaagctgttg aagctccatt ggttggtaca
     2281 ccagtttgta ttaacgggct tatgttgctc gaaatcaaag acacagaaaa gtactgtgcc
     2341 cttgcaccta atatgatggt aacaaacaat accttcacac tcaaaggcct cgtgccgaga
     2401 ggttctaaaa tcgaggaagg taagctagtc atttggataa atggagataa gggttacaac
     2461 ggtttggcag aagtaggcaa gaaatttgaa aaggacacag gtatcaaggt gacggttgaa
     2521 catccagaca agttagaaga aaaattccct caagttgctg ctactggtga tggtcccgac
     2581 attattttct gggcccacga tcgttttggt ggatatgctc agtcaggttt gctggctgag
     2641 atcaccccag acaaggcctt ccaagataaa ttgtacccat tcacttggga tgctgtcaga
     2701 tacaacggta agcttatagc atatccaatt gctgttgaag ccttatcgtt gatctacaat
     2761 aaggacttgt tacctaaccc accaaagaca tgggaagaaa ttccagcttt ggataaagag
     2821 ctaaaggcca agggaaaaag cgctttgatg tttaacttac aagaacctta tttcacctgg
     2881 ccattaatcg ctgctgacgg tggttacgca tttaaatacg aaaacggtaa gtatgacatt
     2941 aaggatgtcg gcgttgataa tgctggtgca aaggctggtt tgaccttctt ggttgattta
     3001 ataaagaata aacacatgaa cgctgacact gactactcta tcgccgaagc cgctttcaac
     3061 aagggtgaaa ctgctatgac cataaatggt ccatgggcct ggagtaacat tgatacttct
     3121 aaagtaaact atggtgtcac tgttttgcct acattcaaag gccaaccatc caagcccttt
     3181 gtcggtgttc tatccgctgg catcaatgct gcttctccaa acaaggagct agctaaagaa
     3241 tttttggaaa attacttgtt aactgacgaa ggtttggagg ccgttaacaa ggacaagcca
     3301 ttgggtgctg tcgctttgaa atcttacgaa gaagaattgg ctaaggatcc cagaattgcc
     3361 gctaccatgg agaacgccca aaagggtgaa attatgccaa acatcccaca aatgtcagcc
     3421 ttctggtacg cagttaggac tgccgtgatt aatgctgctt ccggtagaca aaccgtcgac
     3481 gaagcattaa aagatgctca aacgtaaaca ggcccctttt cctttgtcga tatcatgtaa
     3541 ttagttatgt cacgcttaca ttcacgccct cctcccacat ccgctctaac cgaaaaggaa
     3601 ggagttagac aacctgaagt ctaggtccct atttattttt tttaatagtt atgttagtat
     3661 taagaacgtt atttatattt caaatttttc ttttttttct gtacaaagcg gccgccgaac
     3721 cactagtgca ctgcagtaca cggtttcctt gaaatttttt tgattcggta atctccgaac
     3781 agaaggaaga acgaaggaag gagcacagac ttagattggt atatatacgc atatgtagtg
     3841 ttgaagaaac atgaaattgc ccagtattct taacccaact gcacagaaca aaaacgtgca
     3901 ggaaacgaag ataaatcatg tcgaaagcta catataagga acgtgctgct actcatccta
     3961 gtcctgttgc tgccaagcta tttaatatca tgcacgaaaa gcaaacaaac ttgtgtgctt
     4021 cattggatgt tcgtaccacc aaggaattac tggagttagt tgaagcatta ggtcccaaaa
     4081 tttgtttact aaaaacacat gtggatatct tgactgattt ttccatggag ggcacagtta
     4141 agccgctaaa ggcattatcc gccaagtaca attttttact cttcgaggac agaaaatttg
     4201 ctgacattgg taatacagtc aaattgcagt actctgcggg tgtatacaga atagcagaat
     4261 gggcagacat tacgaatgca cacggtgtgg tgggcccagg tattgttagc ggtttgaagc
     4321 aggcggcaga agaagtaaca aaggaaccta gaggcctttt gatgttagca gaattgtcat
     4381 gcaagggctc cctatctact ggagaatata ctaagggtac tgttgacatt gcgaagagcg
     4441 acaaagattt tgttatcggc tttattgctc aaagagacat gggtggaaga gatgaaggtt
     4501 acgattggtt gattatgaca cccggtgtgg gtttagatga caagggagat gcattgggtc
     4561 aacagtatag aaccgtggat gatgtggttt ctacaggatc tgacattatt attgttggaa
     4621 gaggactatt tgcaaaggga agggatgcta aggtagaggg tgaacgttac agaaaagcag
     4681 gctgggaagc atatttgaga agatgcggcc agcaaaacta aaaaactgta ttataagtaa
     4741 atgcatgtat actaaactca caaattagag cttcaattta attatatcag ttattacccg
     4801 agtaacgaag catctgtgct tcattttgta gaacaaaaat gcaacgcgag agcgctaatt
     4861 tttcaaacaa agaatctgag ctgcattttt acagaacaga aatgcaacgc gaaagcgcta
     4921 ttttaccaac gaagaatctg tgcttcattt ttgtaaaaca aaaatgcaac gcgagagcgc
     4981 taatttttca aacaaagaat ctgagctgca tttttacaga acagaaatgc aacgcgagag
     5041 cgctatttta ccaacaaaga atctatactt cttttttgtt ctacaaaaat gcatcccgag
     5101 agcgctattt ttctaacaaa gcatcttaga ttactttttt tctcctttgt gcgctctata
     5161 atgcagtctc ttgataactt tttgcactgt aggtccgtta aggttagaag aaggctactt
     5221 tggtgtctat tttctcttcc ataaaaaaag cctgactcca cttcccgcgt ttactgatta
     5281 ctagcgaagc tgcgggtgca ttttttcaag ataaaggcat ccccgattat attctatacc
     5341 gatgtggatt gcgcatactt tgtgaacaga aagtgatagc gttgatgatt cttcattggt
     5401 cagaaaatta tgaacggttt cttctatttt gtctctatat actacgtata ggaaatgttt
     5461 acattttcgt attgttttcg attcactcta tgaatagttc ttactacaat ttttttgtct
     5521 aaagagtaat actagagata aacataaaaa atgtagaggt cgagtttaga tgcaagttca
     5581 aggagcgaaa ggtggatggg taggttatat agggatatag cacagagata tatagcaaag
     5641 agatactttt gagcaatgtt tgtggaagcg gtattcgcaa tattttagta gctcgttaca
     5701 gtccggtgcg tttttggttt tttgaaagtg cgtcatcaga gcgcttttgg ttttcaaaag
     5761 cgctctgaag ttcctatact ttctagctag agaataggaa cttcccgagc ggccgcgtgt
     5821 tacaagcttg actccagcgt aactggactg caatcaactc actggctcac cttcacgggt
     5881 gggcctttct tcggtagaaa atcaaaggat cttcttgaga tccttttttt ctgcgcgtaa
     5941 tctgctgctt gcaaacaaaa aaaccaccgc taccagcggt ggtttgtttg ccggatcaag
     6001 agctaccaac tctttttccg aggtaactgg cttcagcaga gcgcagatac caaatactgt
     6061 tcttctagtg tagccgtagt taggccacca cttcaagaac tctgtagcac cgcctacata
     6121 cctcgctctg ctaatcctgt taccagtggc tgctgccagt ggcgataagt cgtgtcttac
     6181 cgggttggac tcaagacgat agttaccgga taaggcgcag cggtcgggct gaacgggggg
     6241 ttcgtgcaca cagcccagct tggagcgaac gacctacacc gaactgagat acctacagcg
     6301 tgagctatga gaaagcgcca cgcttcccga agggagaaag gcggacaggt atccggtaag
     6361 cggcagggtc ggaacaggag agcgcacgag ggagcttcca ggggtaaacg cctggtatct
     6421 ttatagtcct gtcgggtttc gccacctctg acttgagcat cgatttttgt gatgctcgtc
     6481 aggggggcgg agcctatgga aaaacgccag caacgcagaa aggcccaccc gaaggtgagc
     6541 caggtgatta catttgggcc ctcatcagag gttttcaccg tcatcaccga aacgcgcgag
     6601 gcagctgcgg taaagctcat cagcgtggtc gtgaagcgat tcacagatgt ctgcctgttc
     6661 atccgcgtcc agctcgttga gtttctccag aagcgttaat gtctggcttc tgataaagcg
     6721 ggccatgtta agggcggttt tttcctgttt ggtcacttac caatgcttaa tcagtgaggc
     6781 acctatctca gcgatctgtc tatttcgttc atccatagtt gcctgactcc ccgtcgtgta
     6841 gataactacg atgcgggagg gcttaccatc tggccccagt gctgcaatga taccgcgaga
     6901 cccacgctca ccggctccag atttatcagc aataaaccag ccagccggga gggccgagcg
     6961 cagaagtgat cctgcaactt tatccgcctc catccagtct attaattgtt gccgggaagc
     7021 tagagtaagt agttcgccag ttaatagttt gcgcaacgtt gttgccattg ctacaggcat
     7081 cgtggtgtca cgctcgtcgt ttggtatggc ttcattcagc tccggttccc aacgatcaag
     7141 gcgagttaca tgatccccca tgttgtgcaa aaaagcggtt agctccttcg gtcctccgat
     7201 cgttgccaga agtaagttgg ccgcagtgtt atcactcatg gttatggcag cactgcataa
     7261 ttctcttact gtcatgccat ccgtgagatg cttttctgtg actggtgagt actcaaccaa
     7321 gtcattctga gaatagtgta tgcggcgacc gagttgctct tgcccggcgt caatacggga
     7381 taataccgcg ccacatagca gaactttaaa agtgctcatc attggaaaac gttcttcggg
     7441 gcgtaaactc tcaaggatct taccgctgtt gagatccagt tcgatgtaac ccactcgtgc
     7501 acccaactga tcttcagcat cttttacttt caccagcgtt tctgggtgag caaaaacagg
     7561 aaggcaaaat gccgcaaaaa agggaataag ggcgacacgg aaatgttgaa tactcatttt
     7621 agcttcctta gctcctgaaa atctcgataa ctcaaaaaat acgcccggta gtgatcttat
     7681 ttcattatgg tgaaagttgg aacctcttac gtgccgatca agtcaaaagc ctccggtcgg
     7741 aggcttttga ctttctgcta tggaggtcag gtatgattta aatggtcagt taga
//
